Addgene plasmid #225782: pGLU_81
Purpose: RS421 library variant 13401
Depositing lab: Nili Ostrov. Depositing organization: Cultivarium, Convergent Research. Publication: A scalable transposon mutagenesis system for non-model bacteria. Gilbert C, Leung J, Crits-Christoph A, Kang SC, Esmurria A, Fenn K, Brumwell SL, Martin-Moldes Z, Mendler K, Barnum TP, Nguyen M-A, Lee HH, Ostrov N. bioRxiv 2025.12.22.696024 10.64898/2025.12.22.696024.
Backbone
  Vector backbone: N/A
  Vector type: Synthetic Biology
Growth in bacteria
  Bacterial resistance: Chloramphenicol, 25 μg/mL
  Growth temperature: 37°C
  Growth strain: DH5alpha
  Copy number: High Copy
Gene/Insert
  Gene/Insert name: 13401_[abr]
  Species: Geobacillus kaustophilus HTA426
  Mutation: N/A
  Cloning method: Other
Terms and licenses: Academic/Nonprofit Terms; Industry Terms: Not Available to Industry
How to cite: pGLU_81 was a gift from Nili Ostrov (Addgene plasmid # 225782 ; http://n2t.net/addgene:225782 ; RRID:Addgene_225782)
