[The description below was written by a language model from this plasmid's Addgene catalogue record and pLannotate feature annotations shown in this document.]
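Description:
pGLU_81 is a small (about 2.3 kb) synthetic-biology plasmid that carries one member of a part library, catalogued as RS421 library variant 13401. No named vector backbone is recorded. It is maintained in E. coli (DH5alpha) at high copy through a ColE1/pMB1/pUC-type origin of replication. Selection is with chloramphenicol, provided by the E. coli cat gene (chloramphenicol acetyltransferase) expressed from its native cat promoter and followed by the phage lambda t0 transcription terminator.

The insert is listed as 13401_[abr] and is attributed to Geobacillus kaustophilus HTA426, a thermophilic Gram-positive bacterium. The record does not explain what kind of element this variant is, for example a promoter, another regulatory sequence or a coding part, and the automated annotation does not identify any feature corresponding to it. Apart from the origin and resistance cassette, the only annotated elements are a short lac operator fragment and a short lacZα fragment. These are probably remnants of a lacZα-type cloning region rather than functional parts. The library insert presumably lies in the unannotated stretches of the sequence, including the first few hundred bases, but its position and boundaries cannot be determined from the feature table.

The associated publication describes a scalable transposon mutagenesis system for non-model bacteria. pGLU_81 therefore appears to be an E. coli storage or source clone for a single library part derived from a non-model organism, intended for assembly into or testing within such systems. The record does not state its precise role in that work.
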