Features (pLannotate 1.2.2; 6 found; start..end, strand, type, name):
    379..394     -  protein_bind   lac operator (fragment): The lac repressor binds to the lac operator to inhibit transcription in E. coli. This inhibition can be relieved by adding lactose or isopropyl-β-D-thiogalactopyranoside (IPTG). lac repressor encoded by lacI
    545..1133    -  rep_origin     ori: high-copy-number ColE1/pMB1/pBR322/pUC origin of replication
   1266..1360    -  terminator     lambda t0 terminator: transcription terminator from phage lambda
   1384..2040    -  CDS            cat: CAT_ECOLX - Experimental evidence at protein level: Swiss-Prot protein existence level 1. This enzyme is an effector of chloramphenicol resistance in bacteria. From Escherichia coli. This protein is used as a marker in many commonly used cloning vectors, such as pACYC184.
   2041..2143    -  promoter       cat promoter: promoter of the E. coli cat gene encoding chloramphenicol acetyltransferase
   2218..2261    -  CDS            lacZα (fragment): LacZα fragment of β-galactosidase; lacZ fragment
>Addgene plasmid #225782 | pGLU_81 | addgene full sequence | sequence record 446979 | Addgene NGS Result
GTGACTCAGGTCTCACGTATGTCCAAATATCTGACGCCCGTTCCGCAGCCACACGCCGTGTGAAGCTGGT
TTTATGCCGCTTTCCGCCAAAGGAAGCCAACCAAACGCGAGAGGCAGTTTTCCGCGGGCAACCTGTCCGC
AGGAAAACCGCCCTTTTTTCTTTTTTTGTCCGAATCATGGCGTCAATTGTGGTATCATAAAGGCAGAAAC
CATTGGACGGGATGGAGGAGCGGCAATGTGAGACCGGGATTCACATTGGATACGAGATCCGTAGATTGAT
AAGAGGACACGGAATATCCCAGGCTAGGTGGAGGCTCAGTGATGATAAGTCTGCGATGGTGGATGCATGT
GTCATGGTCATAGCTGTTTCCTGTGTGAAATTGTTATCCGCTCAGAGGGCACAATCCTATTCCGCGCTAT
CCGACAATCTCCAAGACATTAGGTGGAGTTCAGTTCGGCGTATGGCATATGTCGCTGGAAAGAACATGTG
AGCAAAAGGCCAGCAAAAGGCCAGGAACCGTAAAAAGGCCGCGTTGCTGGCGTTTTTCCATAGGCTCCGC
CCCCCTGACGAGCATCACAAAAATCGACGCTCAAGTCAGAGGTGGCGAAACCCGACAGGACTATAAAGAT
ACCAGGCGTTTCCCCCTGGAAGCTCCCTCGTGCGCTCTCCTGTTCCGACCCTGCCGCTTACCGGATACCT
GTCCGCCTTTCTCCCTTCGGGAAGCGTGGCGCTTTCTCATAGCTCACGCTGTAGGTATCTCAGTTCGGTG
TAGGTCGTTCGCTCCAAGCTGGGCTGTGTGCACGAACCCCCCGTTCAGCCCGACCGCTGCGCCTTATCCG
GTAACTATCGTCTTGAGTCCAACCCGGTAAGACACGACTTATCGCCACTGGCAGCAGCCACTGGTAACAG
GATTAGCAGAGCGAGGTATGTAGGCGGTGCTACAGAGTTCTTGAAGTGGTGGCCTAACTACGGCTACACT
AGAAGAACAGTATTTGGTATCTGCGCTCTGCTGAAGCCAGTTACCTTCGGAAAAAGAGTTGGTAGCTCTT
GATCCGGCAAACAAACCACCGCTGGTAGCGGTGGTTTTTTTGTTTGCAAGCAGCAGATTACGCGCAGAAA
AAAAGGATCTCAAGAAGATCCTTTGATCTTTTCTACGGGGTCTGACGCTCTATTCAACAAAGCCGCCGTC
CCGTCAAGTCAGCGTAAATGGGTAGGGGGCTTCAAATCGTCCCCCCATACGATATAAGTTGTTACTAGTG
CTTGGATTCTCACCAATAAAAAACGCCCGGCGGCAACCGAGCGTTCTGAACAAATCCAGATGGAGTTCTG
AGGTCATTACTGGATCTATCAACAGGAGTCCAAGCGAGCTCGATATCAAATTACGCCCCGCCCTGCCACT
CATCGCAGTACTGTTGTAATTCATTAAGCATTCTGCCGACATGGAAGCCATCACAAACGGCATGATGAAC
CTGAATCGCCAGCGGCATCAGCACCTTGTCGCCTTGCGTATAATATTTGCCCATGGTGAAAACGGGGGCG
AAGAAGTTGTCCATATTGGCCACGTTTAAATCAAAACTGGTGAAACTCACCCAGGGATTGGCTGAGACGA
AAAACATATTCTCAATAAACCCTTTAGGGAAATAGGCCAGGTTTTCACCGTAACACGCCACATCTTGCGA
ATATATGTGTAGAAACTGCCGGAAATCGTCGTGGTATTCACTCCAGAGCGATGAAAACGTTTCAGTTTGC
TCATGGAAAACGGTGTAACAAGGGTGAACACTATCCCATATCACCAGCTCACCGTCTTTCATTGCCATAC
GAAATTCCGGATGAGCATTCATCAGGCGGGCAAGAATGTGAATAAAGGCCGGATAAAACTTGTGCTTATT
TTTCTTTACGGTCTTTAAAAAGGCCGTAATATCCAGCTGAACGGTCTGGTTATAGGTACATTGAGCAACT
GACTGAAATGCCTCAAAATGTTCTTTACGATGCCATTGGGATATATCAACGGTGGTATATCCAGTGATTT
TTTTCTCCATTTTAGCTTCCTTAGCTCCTGAAAATCTCGATAACTCAAAAAATACGCCCGGTAGTGATCT
TATTTCATTATGGTGAAAGTTGGAACCTCTTACGTGCCGATCAACGTCTCATTGATACCTGAAACAAAAC
CCATCGTACGGCCAAGGAAGTCTCCAATAACTGTGATCCACCACAAGCGCCAGGGTTTTCCCAGTCACGA
CGTTGTAAAACGACGGCCAGTCATGCATAATCCGCACGCATCTGGAATAAGGAAGTGCCATTCCGCCTGA
CCT
